>Addgene plasmid #184980 | pSCL.111 | addgene full sequence | sequence record 376669 | Addgene NGS Result
TTTTCTTTAATTTCTTTTTTTACTTTCTATTTTTAATTTATATATTTATATTAAAAAATTTAAATTATAA
TTATTTTTATAGCACGTGATGAAAAGGACCCAGGTGGCACTTTTCGGGGAAATGTGCGCGGAACCCCTAT
TTGTTTATTTTTCTAAATACATTCAAATATGTATCCGCTCATGAGACAATAACCCTGATAAATGCTTCAA
TAATATTGAAAAAGGAAGAGTATGAGTATTCAACATTTCCGTGTCGCCCTTATTCCCTTTTTTGCGGCAT
TTTGCCTTCCTGTTTTTGCTCACCCAGAAACGCTGGTGAAAGTAAAAGATGCTGAAGATCAGTTGGGTGC
ACGAGTGGGTTACATCGAACTGGATCTCAACAGCGGTAAGATCCTTGAGAGTTTTCGCCCCGAAGAACGT
TTTCCAATGATGAGCACTTTTAAAGTTCTGCTATGTGGCGCGGTATTATCCCGTATTGACGCCGGGCAAG
AGCAACTCGGTCGCCGCATACACTATTCTCAGAATGACTTGGTTGAGTACTCACCAGTCACAGAAAAGCA
TCTTACGGATGGCATGACAGTAAGAGAATTATGCAGTGCTGCCATAACCATGAGTGATAACACTGCGGCC
AACTTACTTCTGACAACGATCGGAGGACCGAAGGAGCTAACCGCTTTTTTGCACAACATGGGGGATCATG
TAACTCGCCTTGATCGTTGGGAACCGGAGCTGAATGAAGCCATACCAAACGACGAGCGTGACACCACGAT
GCCTGTAGCAATGGCAACAACGTTGCGCAAACTATTAACTGGCGAACTACTTACTCTAGCTTCCCGGCAA
CAATTAATAGACTGGATGGAGGCGGATAAAGTTGCAGGACCACTTCTGCGCTCGGCCCTTCCGGCTGGCT
GGTTTATTGCTGATAAATCTGGAGCCGGTGAGCGTGGGTCTCGCGGTATCATTGCAGCACTGGGGCCAGA
TGGTAAGCCCTCCCGTATCGTAGTTATCTACACGACGGGGAGTCAGGCAACTATGGATGAACGAAATAGA
CAGATCGCTGAGATAGGTGCCTCACTGATTAAGCATTGGTAACTGTCAGACCAAGTTTACTCATATATAC
TTTAGATTGATTTAAAACTTCATTTTTAATTTAAAAGGATCTAGGTGAAGATCCTTTTTGATAATCTCAT
GACCAAAATCCCTTAACGTGAGTTTTCGTTCCACTGAGCGTCAGACCCCGTAGAAAAGATCAAAGGATCT
TCTTGAGATCCTTTTTTTCTGCGCGTAATCTGCTGCTTGCAAACAAAAAAACCACCGCTACCAGCGGTGG
TTTGTTTGCCGGATCAAGAGCTACCAACTCTTTTTCCGAAGGTAACTGGCTTCAGCAGAGCGCAGATACC
AAATACTGTTCTTCTAGTGTAGCCGTAGTTAGGCCACCACTTCAAGAACTCTGTAGCACCGCCTACATAC
CTCGCTCTGCTAATCCTGTTACCAGTGGCTGCTGCCAGTGGCGATAAGTCGTGTCTTACCGGGTTGGACT
CAAGACGATAGTTACCGGATAAGGCGCAGCGGTCGGGCTGAACGGGGGGTTCGTGCACACAGCCCAGCTT
GGAGCGAACGACCTACACCGAACTGAGATACCTACAGCGTGAGCTATGAGAAAGCGCCACGCTTCCCGAA
GGGAGAAAGGCGGACAGGTATCCGGTAAGCGGCAGGGTCGGAACAGGAGAGCGCACGAGGGAGCTTCCAG
GGGGAAACGCCTGGTATCTTTATAGTCCTGTCGGGTTTCGCCACCTCTGACTTGAGCGTCGATTTTTGTG
ATGCTCGTCAGGGGGGCGGAGCCTATGGAAAAAGGCCAGCAACGCGGCCTTTTTACGGTTCCTGGCCTTT
TGCTGGCCTTTTGCTGGCCTTTTGCTCAAGTAGAGGGGGTAATTTTTCCCCTTTATTTTGTTCATACATT
CTTAAATTGCTTTGCCTCTCCTTTTGGAAAGCTATACTTCGGAGCACTGTTGAGCGAAGGCTCATTAGAT
ATATTTTCTGTCATTTTCCTTAACCCAAAAATAAGGGAAAGGGTCCAAAAAGCGCTCGGACAACTGTTGA
CCGTGATCCGAAGGACTGGCTATACAGTGTTCACAAAATAGCCAAGCTGAAAATAATGTGTAGCTATGTT
CAGTTAGTTTGGCTAGCAAAGATATAAAAGCAGGTCGGAAATATTTATGGGCATTATTATGCAGAGCATC
AACATGATAAAAAAAAACAGTTGAATATTCCCTCAAAAGGGTGCGCATCTGATGAGTCCGTGAGGACGAA
ACGAGCTAGCTCGTCATGATAAGATTCCGTATGCGCACCCTTAGCGAGAGGTTTATCATTAAGGTCAACC
TCTGGATGTTGTTTCGGCATCCTGCATTGAATCTGAGTTACTGTCTGTTTTCCTATATCTAAAATTGGCA
CAATTGAACAACCCTGATAGAAAGGAATCATTTCTGTTGTAAAGTGCTAAGACAAATAATGAATTAGATC
GTTATTCATTCATAAGGAAACCCGTTTCTTCTGACGTAAGGGTGCGCATACGGAATCTTATCAGAAAGGA
ATCATTTCTGTGTTTCAGAGCTATGCTGGAAACAGCATAGCAAGTTGAAATAAGGCTAGTCCGTTATCAA
CTTGAAAAAGTGGCACCGAGTCGGTGCTTTTTGATGGCCGGCATGGTCCCAGCCTCCTCGCTGGCGCCGG
CTGGGCAACACCTTCGGGTGGCGAATGGGACTTAAAGAAAGTGGAATATTCATTCATATCATATTTTTTC
TATTAACTGCCTGGTTTCTTTTAAATTTTTTATTGGTTGTCGACTTGAACGGAGTGACAATATATATATA
TATATTTAATAATGACATCATTATCTGTAAATCTGATTCTTAATGCTATTCTAGTTATGTAAGAGTGGTC
CTTTCCATAAAAAAAAAAAAAAAGAAAAAAGAATTTTAGGAATACAATGCAGCTTGTAAGTAAAATCTGG
AATATTCATATCGCCACAACTTCTTATGCTTATAAAAGCACTAATGCCTGAATTTATGTTGAAAATATGT
GTCACAAATAAAGAAACTGTGACATCTGACACATTTCCACGTACCCAATTCGCCCTATAGTGAGTCGTAT
TACGCGCGCTCACTGGCCGTCGTTTTACAACGTCGTGACTGGGAAAACCCTGGCGTTACCCAACTTAATC
GCCTTGCAGCACATCCCCCTTTCGCCAGCTGGCGTAATAGCGAAGAGGCCCGCACCGATCGCCCTTCCCA
ACAGTTGCGCAGCCTGAATGGCGAATGG
[124 nt withheld, positions 3319-3442]
C
[91 nt withheld, positions 3444-3534]
A
[49 nt withheld, positions 3536-3584]
CCTTTGACGTTGGAGTCCACGTTCTTT
[37 nt withheld, positions 3612-3648]
ACCCTATCTCGGTCTATTCTTTTGATTTATAAGGGATTTTGCCGATTTCGGCCTATTGGTTAAAAAATGA
GCTGATTTAACAAAAATTTAACGCGAATTTTAACAAAATATTAACGCTTACAATTTCCTGATGCGGTATT
TTCTCCTTACGCATCTGTGCGGTATTTCACACCGCATAGGGTAATAACTGATATAATTAAATTGAAGCTC
TAATTTGTGAGTTTAGTATACATGCATTTACTTATAATACAGTTTTTTAGTTTTGCTGGCCGCATCTTCT
CAAATATGCTTCCCAGCCTGCTTTTCTGTAACGTTCACCCTCTACCTTAGCATCCCTTCCCTTTGCAAAT
AGTCCTCTTCCAACAATAATAATGTCAGATCCTGTAGAGACCACATCATCCACGGTTCTATACTGTTGAC
CCAATGCGTCTCCCTTGTCATCTAAACCCACACCGGGTGTCATAATCAACCAATCGTAACCTTCATCTCT
TCCACCCATGTCTCTTTGAGCAATAAAGCCGATAACAAAATCTTTGTCGCTCTTCGCAATGTCAACAGTA
CCCTTAGTATATTCTCCAGTAGATAGGGAGCCCTTGCATGACAATTCTGCTAACATCAAAAGGCCTCTAG
GTTCCTTTGTTACTTCTTCTGCCGCCTGCTTCAAACCGCTAACAATACCTGGGCCCACCACACCGTGTGC
ATTCGTAATGTCTGCCCATTCTGCTATTCTGTATACACCCGCAGAGTACTGCAATTTGACTGTATTACCA
ATGTCAGCAAATTTTCTGTCTTCGAAGAGTAAAAAATTGTACTTGGCGGATAATGCCTTTAGCGGCTTAA
CTGTGCCCTCCATGGAAAAATCAGTCAAGATATCCACATGTGTTTTTAGTAAACAAATTTTGGGACCTAA
TGCTTCAACTAACTCCAGTAATTCCTTGGTGGTACGAACATCCAATGAAGCACACAAGTTTGTTTGCTTT
TCGTGCATGATATTAAATAGCTTGGCAGCAACAGGACTAGGATGAGTAGCAGCACGTTCCTTATATGTAG
CTTTCGACATGATTTATCTTCGTTTCCTGCAGGTTTTTGTTCTGTGCAGTTGGGTTAAGAATACTGGGCA
ATTTCATGTTTCTTCAACACTACATATGCGTATATATACCAATCTAAGTCTGTGCTCCTTCCTTCGTTCT
TCCTTCTGTTCGGAGATTACCGAATCAAAAAAATTTCAAGGAAACCGAAATCAAAAAAAAGAATAAAAAA
AAAATGATGAATTGAAAAGGTGGTATGGTGCACTCTCAGTACAATCTGCTCTGATGCCGCATAGTTAAGC
CAGCCCCGACACCCGCCAACACCCGCTGACGCGCCCTGACGGGCTTGTCTGCTCCCGGCATCCGCTTACA
GACAAGCTGTGACCGTCTCCGGGAGCTGCATGTGTCAGAGGTTTTCACCGTCATCACCGAAACGCGCGAG
ACGAAAGGGCCTCGTGATACGCCTATTTTTATAGGTTAATGTCATGATAATAATGGTTTCTTAGACGGAT
CGCTTGCCTGTAACTTACACGCGCCTCGTATCTTTTAATGATGGAATAATTTGGGAATTTACTCTGTGTT
TATTTATTTTTATGTTTTGTATTTGGATTTTAGAAAGTAAATAAAGAAGGTAGAAGAGTTACGGAATGAA
GAAAAAAAAATAAACAAAGGTTTAAAAAATTTCAACAAAAAGCGTACTTTACATATATATTTATTAGACA
AGAAAAGCAGATTAAATAGATATACATTCGATTAACGATAAGTAAAATGTAAAATCACAGGATTTTCGTG
TGTGGTCTTCTACACAGACAAGATGAAACAATTCGGCATTAATACCTGAGAGCAGGAAGAGCAAGATAAA
AGGTAGTATTTGTTGGCGATCCCCCTAGAGTCTTTTACATCTTCGGAAAACAAAAACTATT
Features (pLannotate 1.2.2; 16 found; start..end, strand, type, name):
    127..231     +  promoter       AmpR promoter: bla
    232..1092    +  CDS            AmpR: β-lactamase; bla; confers resistance to ampicillin, carbenicillin, and related antibiotics
   1263..1851    +  rep_origin     ori: high-copy-number ColE1/pMB1/pBR322/pUC origin of replication
   2288..2312    +  misc_RNA       sTRSV HHRz (fragment): hammerhead ribozyme from the tobacco ringspot virus satellite RNA (Khvorova et al., 2003)
   2436..2534    +  CDS            TRP2 (fragment): TRPE_YEAST - Experimental evidence at protein level: Swiss-Prot protein existence level 1. From Saccharomyces cerevisiae (strain ATCC 204508 / S288c) (Baker's yeast).
   2620..2687    +  misc_RNA       tracrRNA (fragment): trans-activating CRISPR RNA for the Streptococcus pyogenes CRISPR/Cas9 system
   2858..2877    +  promoter       LEU2 promoter (fragment): S. cerevisiae LEU2
   3134..3152    -  promoter       T7 promoter: promoter for bacteriophage T7 RNA polymerase
   3160..3315    +  CDS            lacZα (fragment): LacZα fragment of β-galactosidase; lacZ fragment
   3319..3747    +  rep_origin     f1 ori (sequence partly withheld): f1 bacteriophage origin of replication; arrow indicates direction of (+) strand synthesis
   3775..3826    -  misc_feature   bom (fragment): basis of mobility region from pBR322
   3905..4708    -  CDS            URA3: orotidine-5'-phosphate decarboxylase, required for uracil biosynthesis; S. cerevisiae URA3; yeast auxotrophic marker, counterselectable with 5-fluoroorotic acid (5-FOA)
   4709..4924    -  promoter       URA3 promoter: S. cerevisiae URA3
   4932..4981    -  misc_feature   bom (fragment): basis of mobility region from pBR322
   5083..5118    -  CDS            rop (fragment): Rop protein, which maintains plasmids at low copy number; rop
   5186..90      -  misc_feature   CEN/ARS (across the origin): S. cerevisiae CEN6 centromere fused to an autonomously replicating sequence
