[The description below was written by a language model from this plasmid's Addgene catalogue record and pLannotate feature annotations shown in this document.]
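Description:
pSCL.111 is a yeast expression shuttle plasmid built on the pZS165 backbone and used for retron-based genome editing in Saccharomyces cerevisiae. In E. coli it is maintained at high copy through a ColE1/pUC-type origin and selected with ampicillin via the bla gene. In yeast it replicates as a low-copy centromeric plasmid through a CEN6/ARS element and is selected by uracil prototrophy through URA3 with its own promoter, a marker that can also be counterselected with 5-FOA. An f1 origin and small remnants of lacZα, a T7 promoter, bom and rop are carried over from the parental cloning vector and have no stated role here.

The payload is a galactose-inducible Gal7 promoter-driven transcript that combines the E. coli Eco1 retron non-coding RNA with a Cas9 guide RNA. The annotated features fit this layout: a hammerhead ribozyme fragment, then a short stretch of TRP2 coding sequence corresponding to the repair donor embedded in the retron ncRNA, then an S. pyogenes tracrRNA-derived guide scaffold. The Gal7 promoter itself was not detected by the automated annotation. In this type of system, the retron reverse transcriptase copies the ncRNA into multicopy single-stranded DNA that serves as a repair template, while the guide directs Cas9 to cut the target locus. Neither the reverse transcriptase nor Cas9 appears in the feature table, so they are presumably supplied separately. The donor installs an E64-to-stop change in TRP2, and the a1/a2 complementary regions of the ncRNA are extended to 27 bp. The plasmid was made to test how this a1/a2 extension affects TRP2 editing rates in yeast.
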