Addgene plasmid #184980: pSCL.111
Purpose: Test effect of extending a1/a2 on TRP2 editing rates in yeast
Depositing lab: Seth Shipman. Depositing organization: J. David Gladstone Institutes. Publication: Precise genome editing across kingdoms of life using retron-derived DNA. Lopez SC, Crawford KD, Lear SK, Bhattarai-Kline S, Shipman SL. Nat Chem Biol. 2022 Feb;18(2):199-206. doi: 10.1038/s41589-021-00927-y. Epub 2021 Dec 23. PubMed 34949838.
Backbone
  Vector backbone: pZS165 (Addgene plasmid #114451)
  Vector type: Yeast Expression
Growth in bacteria
  Bacterial resistance: Ampicillin, 100 μg/mL
  Growth temperature: 37°C
  Growth strain: DH5alpha
  Copy number: High Copy
Gene/Insert
  Gene/Insert name: Eco1 editing ncRNA and gRNA, TRP2 E64X, a1/a2 length: 27 v1
  gRNA/shRNA sequence: gaaaggaatcatttctgt
  Species: E. coli
  Mutation: TRP2 donor E64stop, a1/a2 length extended to 27 bp
  Promoter: Gal7
  Cloning method: Gibson Cloning
Terms and licenses: Academic/Nonprofit Terms; Industry Terms: Not Available to Industry
How to cite: pSCL.111 was a gift from Seth Shipman (Addgene plasmid # 184980 ; http://n2t.net/addgene:184980 ; RRID:Addgene_184980)
